>Addgene plasmid #148398 | pAc5.1B-lambdaN-HA-DmNot1_1147-1673_AC | depositor full sequence | sequence record 290846 | Full Sequence
CTTCAAGGAATTAATTCTATATTCTAAAAACACAAATGATACTTCTAAAAAAAATCATGAATGGCATCAA
CTCTGAATCAAATCTTTGCAGATGCACCTACTTCTCATTTCCACTGTCACATCATTTTTCCAGATCTCGC
TGCCTGTTATGTGGCCCACAAACCAAGACACGTTTTATGGCCATTAAAGCTGGCTGATCGTCGCCAAACA
CCAAATACATATCAATATGTACATTCGAGAAAGAAGCGATCAAAGAAGCGTCTTCGGGCGAGTAGGAGAA
TGCGGAGGAGAAGGAGAACGAGCTGATCTAGTATCTCTCCACAATCCAATGCCAACTGACCAACTGGCCA
TATTCGGAGCAATTTGAAGCCAATTTCCATCGCCTGGCGATCGCTCCATTCTTGGCTATATGTTTTTCAC
CGTTCCCGGGGCCATTTTCAAAGACTCGTCGGTAAGATAAGATTGTGTCACTCGCTGTCTCTCTTCATTT
GTCGAAGAATGCTGAGGAATTTCGCGATGACGTCGGCGAGTATTTTGAAGAATGAGAATAATTTGTATTT
ATACGAAAATCAGTTAGTGGAATTTTCTACAAAAACATGTTATCTATAGATAATTTTGTTGCAAAATATG
TTGACTATGACAAAGATTGTATGTATATACCTTTAATGTATTCTCATTTTCTTATGTATTTATAATGGCA
ATGATGATACTGATGATATTTTAAGATGATGCCAGACCACAGGCTGATTTCTGCGTCTTTTGCCGAACGC
AGTGCATGTGCGGTTGTTGTTTTTTGGAATAGTTTCAATTTTCGGACTGTCCGCTTTGATTTCAGTTTCT
TGGCTTATTCAAAAAGCAAAGTAAAGCCAAAAAAGCGAGATGGCAATACCAAATGCGGCAAAACGGTAGT
GGAAGGAAAGGGGTGCGGGGCAGCGGAAGGAAGGGTGGGGCGGGGCGTGGCGGGGTCTGTGGCTGGGCGC
GACGTCACCGACGTTGGAGCCACTCCTTTGACCATGTGTGCGTGTGTGTATTATTCGTGTCTCGCCACTC
GCCGGTTGTTTTTTTCTTTTTATCTCGCTCTCTCTAGCGCCATCTCGTACGCATGCTCAACGCACCGCAT
GTTGCCGTGTCCTTTATGCGTCATTTTGGCTCGAAATAGGCAATTATTTAAACAAAGATTAGTCAACGAA
AACGCTAAAATAAATAAGTCTACAATATGGTTACTTATTGCCATGTGTGTGCAGCCAACGATAGCAACAA
AAGCAACAACACAGTGGCTTTCCCTCTTTCACTTTTTGTTTGCAAGCGCGTGCGAGCAAGACGGCACGAC
CGGCAAACGCAATTACGCTGACAAAGAGCAGACGAAGTTTTGGCCGAAAAACATCAAGGCGCCTGATACG
AATGCATTTGCAATAACAATTGCGATATTTAATATTGTTTATGAAGCTGTTTGACTTCAAAACACACAAA
AAAAAAAATAAAACAAATTATTTGAAAGAGAATTAGGAATCGGACAGCTTATCGTTACGGGCTAACAGCA
CACCGAGACGAAATAGCTTACCTGACGTCACAGCCTCTGGAAGAACTGCCGCCAAGCAGAGAGAGAGAGA
AAAAGAGGGAGAGCAGCTTAGACCGCATGTGCTTGTGTGTGAGGCGTCTCTCTCTTCGTCTCCTGTTTGC
GCAAACGCATAGACTGCACTGAGAAAATCGATTACCTATTTTTTATGAATGAATATTTGCACTATTACTA
TTCAAAACTATTAAGATAGCAATCACATTCAATAGCCAAATACTATACCACCTGAGCGATGCAACGAAAT
GATCAATTTGAGCAAAAATGCTGCATATTTAGGACGGCATCATTATAGAAATGCTTCTTGCTGTGTACTT
TTCTCTCGTCTGGCAGCTGTTTCGCCGTTATTGTTAAAACCGGCTTAAGTTAGGTGTGTTTTCTACGACT
AGTGATGCCCCTACTAGAAGATGTGTGTTGCACAAATGTCCCTGAATAACCAATTTGAAGTGCAGATAGC
AGTAAACGTAAGCTAATATGAATATTATTTAACTGTAATGTTTTAATATCGCTGGACATTACTAATAAAC
CCACTATAAACACATGTACATATGTATGTTTTGGCATACAATGAGTAGTTGGGGAAAAAATGTGTAAAAG
CACCGTGACCATCACAGCATAAAGATAACCAGCTGAAGTATCGAATATGAGTAACCCCCAAATTGAATCA
CATGCCGCAACTGATAGGACCCATGGAAGTACACTCTTCATGGCGATATACAAGACACACACAAGCACGA
ACACCCAGTTGCGGAGGAAATTCTCCGTAAATGAAAACCCAATCGGCGAACAATTCATACCCATATATGG
TAAAAGTTTTGAACGCGACTTGAGAGCGGAGAGCATTGCGGCTGATAAGGTTTTAGCGCTAAGCGGGCTT
TATAAAACGGGCTGCGGGACCAGTTTTCATATCACTACCGTTTGAGTTCTTGTGCTGTGTGGATACTCCT
CCCGACACAAAGCCGCTCCATCAGCCAGCAGTCGTCTAATCCAGAGACCCCGGATCGGGGTACCAACATG
GACGCACAAACACGACGACGTGAGCGTCGCGCTGAGAAACAAGCTCAATGGAAAGCTGCAAACGGTGGAT
CTCCTCCACATATGGCTTACCCATACGATGTTCCAGATTACGCTCCTCCAAGCTTAATTAAGATGGTGAC
TGTGCCACCAGAGCCTGTGCAGGACAAAACTGCCTTTATTTTCAACAACTTGAGCCAGCTGAACATACCG
CAGAAGTGCGATGAGATAAAGGAGATTATGACCAAGGAGTATTGGCCGTGGCTAGCGCAATATCTGGTCC
TCAAACGCGCATCAATGGAGTTCAACTTCCACACACTATATTACAACTTTTTGGATGCCCTTAAAAACGG
CGAGATCAACCGATTCGTAACCAAAGAGACCCTACGCAACATCAAGGTACTCTTGCGCTCCGATAAGGGA
GTTATTAATTTCTCCGATCGAAGTCTGTTGAAGAACCTCGGACACTGGTTGGGCATGATGACCTTAGGTC
GCAATCGCCCCATCCTGCAGTTGGATCTGGATCTTAAATCCCTTTTGGCTGAGGCTTACCACAAGGGCCA
GCAGGAACTGCTTTTTGTGGTTCCTTTCGTAGCCAAGATCCTTGAGTCATCCGCCAAGTCTCGCATCTTC
CGATCGCCCAATCCATGGACAATGGGTATCATGTACGTGCTTGCTGAGCTTCACCAGGAGCCAGACCTTA
AGCTGAACCTGAAGTTTGAAATCGAAGTACTCTGCAAAACACTTAATCTGGAGTTGGCCAAGTTGCGACA
AGTGATCTACCTGAAGGATCCCAATCGAACTCACCGGATTGAAGAGCAGATGTCGCAACCAAAACCGAAA
CAACTTGAGCCAGTGGCTTCTGCGCCAGCTCTACCGCGTGAACAGCAATCCCCGGCACAACCTCCGCCAC
CACCACAACAGCAGCAACCACCGCAGCAGCAGGTACCTCCACCGCCATCCTCTGCGGACGTGGACGCCCA
AAATGCGGCCGCTATGATGATGGCAGCGGGCGGAGCTAATAGTACTCCTGGATCGGTATCTTCGCCCAAT
CTACCCACCGATTCCAGCCAGGTGGCACTACCGCCACCAGAGCCGCGCTATTCATACGTGGACGTAAACG
TGAGCAACTTCCAGCTTATTGGTCAGCAGTTGGTACTGCCACCCAATACTCCGTTCCTGCACGCCAATCC
CGGAATCAAACACATGGTCGTCAACGCCGTGGAGCGCACGATAACCGACTGGTTGCAGCCTATTGTGGAC
CGAAGCATCCGCATTGCCTGTGCCACCACCGAGCAGATCATCCGCAAGGACTTCGCCCTGGATGCTGACG
AGAACCGAATGCGCACTGCCGCTCATCAGATGGTACGAAACCTTGCCGCCGGCATGGCCATGATTACCGG
TAAGGATGAGATAGCGCGTGCTATTAGCCAGAATCTGCACAAGGCCTTGCTGTCGGGTCTAAATGGGATG
CCCAGCATGGCTGAGATCCAAGCTGCTGCTATGCAGTTAGCCAGCGAAAATGTTGAGCTAGTTTGCGCTT
TCATTCAGAAAACATCTGCTGAAAAGGCAGCCGCAGAGATCGATAGGCGTCTAAGCACCGATTTCGAGAC
CAGAAAAATTGCTCGTGAAGAGGGCAACCGCTTTGTGGACGCCCAGATCCTCACCTATCAACAGGAGCGT
CTTCCAGAAGCAGTGCGCATCAAGGTGGGCGCGGCTTTATCTAGAGGGCCCGCGGTTCGAAGGTAAGCCT
ATCCCTAACCCTCTCCTCGGTCTCGATTCTACGCGTACCGGTCATCATCACCATCACCATTGAGTTTAAA
CCCGCTGATCAGCCTCGACTGTGCCTTCTAAGGCCTGAGCTCGCTGATCAGCCTCGATCGAGGATCCAGA
CATGATAAGATACATTGATGAGTTTGGACAAACCACAACTAGAATGCAGTGAAAAAAATGCTTTATTTGT
GAAATTTGTGATGCTATTGCTTTATTTGTAACCATTATAAGCTGCAATAAACAAGTTAACAACAACAATT
GCATTCATTTTATGTTTCAGGTTCAGGGGGAGGTGTGGGAGGTTTTTTAAAGCAAGTAAAACCTCTACAA
ATGTGGTATGGCTGATTATGATCAGTCGACCGATGCCCTTGAGAGCCTTCAACCCAGTCAGCTCCTTCCG
GTGGGCGCGGGGCATGACTATCGTCGCCGCACTTATGACTGTCTTCTTTATCATGCAACTCGTAGGACAG
GTGCCGGCAGCGCTCTGGGTCATTTTCGGCGAGGACCGCTTTCGCTGGAGCGCGACGATGATCGGCCTGT
CGCTTGCGGTATTCGGAATCTTGCACGCCCTCGCTCAAGCCTTCGTCACTGGTCCCGCCACCAAACGTTT
CGGCGAGAAGCAGGCCATTATCGCCGGCATGGCGGCCGACGCGCTGGGCTACGTCTTGCTGGCGTTCGCG
ACGCGAGGCTGGATGGCCTTCCCCATTATGATTCTTCTCGCTTCCGGCGGCATCGGGATGCCCGCGTTGC
AGGCCATGCTGTCCAGGCAGGTAGATGACGACCATCAGGGACAGCTTCAAGGATCGCTCGCGGCTCTTAC
CAGCCAGCAAAAGGCCAGGAACCGTAAAAAGGCCGCGTTGCTGGCGTTTTTCCATAGGCTCCGCCCCCCT
GACGAGCATCACAAAAATCGACGCTCAAGTCAGAGGTGGCGAAACCCGACAGGACTATAAAGATACCAGG
CGTTTCCCCCTGGAAGCTCCCTCGTGCGCTCTCCTGTTCCGACCCTGCCGCTTACCGGATACCTGTCCGC
CTTTCTCCCTTCGGGAAGCGTGGCGCTTTCTCAATGCTCACGCTGTAGGTATCTCAGTTCGGTGTAGGTC
GTTCGCTCCAAGCTGGGCTGTGTGCACGAACCCCCCGTTCAGCCCGACCGCTGCGCCTTATCCGGTAACT
ATCGTCTTGAGTCCAACCCGGTAAGACACGACTTATCGCCACTGGCAGCAGCCACTGGTAACAGGATTAG
CAGAGCGAGGTATGTAGGCGGTGCTACAGAGTTCTTGAAGTGGTGGCCTAACTACGGCTACACTAGAAGG
ACAGTATTTGGTATCTGCGCTCTGCTGAAGCCAGTTACCTTCGGAAAAAGAGTTGGTAGCTCTTGATCCG
GCAAACAAACCACCGCTGGTAGCGGTGGTTTTTTTGTTTGCAAGCAGCAGATTACGCGCAGAAAAAAAGG
ATCTCAAGAAGATCCTTTGATCTTTTCTACGGGGTCTGACGCTCAGTGGAACGAAAACTCACGTTAAGGG
ATTTTGGTCATGAGATTATCAAAAAGGATCTTCACCTAGATCCTTTTAAATTAAAAATGAAGTTTTAAAT
CAATCTAAAGTATATATGAGTAAACTTGGTCTGACAGTTACCAATGCTTAATCAGTGAGGCACCTATCTC
AGCGATCTGTCTATTTCGTTCATCCATAGTTGCCTGACTCCCCGTCGTGTAGATAACTACGATACGGGAG
GGCTTACCATCTGGCCCCAGTGCTGCAATGATACCGCGAGACCCACGCTCACCGGCTCCAGATTTATCAG
CAATAAACCAGCCAGCCGGAAGGGCCGAGCGCAGAAGTGGTCCTGCAACTTTATCCGCCTCCATCCAGTC
TATTAATTGTTGCCGGGAAGCTAGAGTAAGTAGTTCGCCAGTTAATAGTTTGCGCAACGTTGTTGCCATT
GCTGCAGGCATCGTGGTGTCACGCTCGTCGTTTGGTATGGCTTCATTCAGCTCCGGTTCCCAACGATCAA
GGCGAGTTACATGATCCCCCATGTTGTGCAAAAAAGCGGTTAGCTCCTTCGGTCCTCCGATCGTTGTCAG
AAGTAAGTTGGCCGCAGTGTTATCACTCATGGTTATGGCAGCACTGCATAATTCTCTTACTGTCATGCCA
TCCGTAAGATGCTTTTCTGTGACTGGTGAGTACTCAACCAAGTCATTCTGAGAATAGTGTATGCGGCGAC
CGAGTTGCTCTTGCCCGGCGTCAACACGGGATAATACCGCGCCACATAGCAGAACTTTAAAAGTGCTCAT
CATTGGAAAACGTTCTTCGGGGCGAAAACTCTCAAGGATCTTACCGCTGTTGAGATCCAGTTCGATGTAA
CCCACTCGTGCACCCAACTGATCTTCAGCATCTTTTACTTTCACCAGCGTTTCTGGGTGAGCAAAAACAG
GAAGGCAAAATGCCGCAAAAAAGGGAATAAGGGCGACACGGAAATGTTGAATACTCATACTCTTCCTTTT
TCAATATTATTGAAGCATTTATCAGGGTTATTGTCTCATGAGCGGATACATATTTGAATGTATTTAGAAA
AATAAACAAATAGGGGTTCCGCGCACATTTCCCCGAAAAGTGCCACCTGACGTCTAAGAAACCATTATTA
TCATGACATTAACCTATAAAAATAGGCGTATCACGAGGCCCTTTCGT
Features (pLannotate 1.2.2; 11 found; start..end, strand, type, name):
     56..2568    +  promoter       Ac5 promoter: Drosophila melanogaster actin 5C promoter
   2588..2653    +  CDS            N (fragment): REGN_LAMBD - Experimental evidence at protein level: Swiss-Prot protein existence level 1. Plays a role as a transcriptional antitermination factor that allows the virus to initiate its lytic phase. Activates expression of the delayed viral early genes by modifying host RNA polymerase (RNAP) into a form that is resistant to termination signals. This antitermination function requires the host NusA protein which serves to stabilize the interaction between antitermination protein N and host RNA polymerase. From Escherichia phage lambda (Bacteriophage lambda).
   2678..2704    +  CDS            3xHA (fragment): three tandem HA epitope tags
   2735..4300    +  CDS            Cnot1 (fragment): CNOT1_MOUSE - Also known as Kiaa1007. Experimental evidence at protein level: Swiss-Prot protein existence level 1. Scaffolding component of the CCR4-NOT complex which is one of the major cellular mRNA deadenylases and is linked to various cellular processes including bulk mRNA degradation, miRNA-mediated repression, translational repression during translational initiation and general transcription regulation. Additional complex functions may be a consequence of its influence on mRNA expression. Its scaffolding function implies its interaction with the catalytic complex module and diverse RNA-
   4332..4373    +  CDS            V5 tag: epitope tag from simian virus 5
   4473..4607    -  polyA_signal   SV40 poly(A) signal: SV40 polyadenylation signal
   4630..4714    -  CDS            large T antigen (fragment): large T antigen from SV40 (simian virus 40)
   4715..5185    +  CDS            TcR (fragment): tetracycline efflux protein; tet; confers resistance to tetracycline
   5229..5817    -  rep_origin     ori: high-copy-number ColE1/pMB1/pBR322/pUC origin of replication
   5988..6848    -  CDS            AmpR: β-lactamase; bla; confers resistance to ampicillin, carbenicillin, and related antibiotics
   6849..6953    -  promoter       AmpR promoter: bla
