[The description below was written by a language model from this plasmid's Addgene catalogue record and pLannotate feature annotations shown in this document.]
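Description:
pAc5.1B-lambdaN-HA-DmNot1_1147-1673_AC is an insect-cell expression plasmid of about 7 kb that produces a fragment of the Drosophila melanogaster NOT1 protein, residues 1147–1673, fused at its N-terminus to a lambda N peptide and an HA epitope. The catalogue lists the backbone as unknown, although the name and the annotated parts point to a pAc5.1B-type vector. Expression is driven by the strong constitutive Drosophila actin 5C (Ac5) promoter and terminated by an SV40 polyadenylation signal. In bacteria the plasmid replicates from a ColE1/pUC-type origin and is selected with ampicillin through the bla gene and its promoter. The record describes it as low copy even though the origin is annotated as a high-copy type. Short fragments matching a tetracycline resistance gene and SV40 large T antigen are non-functional backbone remnants.

The open reading frame begins with a short segment of the bacteriophage lambda N antitermination protein, which binds BoxB RNA hairpins and so allows the fusion to be tethered to a reporter mRNA carrying those hairpins. A single HA-length epitope follows for detection. The annotation tool labelled the insert by homology to mouse CNOT1, but the catalogue identifies it as fly Not1, carrying two silent changes relative to the reference transcript. NOT1 is the scaffold subunit of the CCR4-NOT deadenylase complex. A vector-encoded V5 tag lies downstream of the insert, but the record does not show whether it is translated in frame. The construct is suited to tethering assays in Drosophila cultured cells, testing whether this NOT1 region can repress or destabilise a bound mRNA, consistent with the associated study of miRISC and CCR4-NOT silencing. The deposited sequence may be theoretical rather than fully verified.
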