Addgene plasmid #148398: pAc5.1B-lambdaN-HA-DmNot1_1147-1673_AC
Purpose: Insect Expression of DmNot1_1147-1673
Depositing lab: Elisa Izaurralde. Depositing organization: Max Planck Institute for Developmental Biology. Publication: miRISC and the CCR4-NOT complex silence mRNA targets independently of 43S ribosomal scanning. Kuzuoglu-Ozturk D, Bhandari D, Huntzinger E, Fauser M, Helms S, Izaurralde E. EMBO J. 2016 Jun 1;35(11):1186-203. doi: 10.15252/embj.201592901. Epub 2016 Mar 23. PubMed 27009120.
Backbone
  Vector backbone: Unknown
  Vector type: Insect Expression
Growth in bacteria
  Bacterial resistance: Ampicillin, 100 μg/mL
  Growth temperature: 37°C
  Growth strain: DH5alpha
  Copy number: Low Copy
Gene/Insert
  Gene/Insert name: DmNot1_1147-1673
  Species: D. melanogaster (fly)
  Mutation: 2 silent mutations compared to the sequence given by NCBI: NM_001103772.2.
  Entrez Gene: Not1 (a.k.a. Dmel_CG34407, CG1874, CG1884, CG34407, Dmel\CG34407, Dmel_CG1874, Dmel_CG1884, NOT, NOT1, anon-EST:Liang-1.29, anon-WO0118547.221, clone 1.29, not1)
  Cloning method: Unknown
Terms and licenses: Academic/Nonprofit Terms; Industry Terms: Not Available to Industry
Depositor comments: Plasmids from this collection were made available to the research community and donated after the lab closed. Please note that the sequence provided by the depositing laboratory may be theoretical/predicted or based on Sanger sequencing results. There may be discrepancies between sequencing results obtained by Addgene and the depositor sequence. If an Addgene verified sequence is not available, please contact before placing your order to request that our lab fully sequence the plasmid.
How to cite: pAc5.1B-lambdaN-HA-DmNot1_1147-1673_AC was a gift from Elisa Izaurralde (Addgene plasmid # 148398 ; http://n2t.net/addgene:148398 ; RRID:Addgene_148398)
